Addgene plasmid #222006: pCMV6-AN-DDK_D652A POLH
Purpose: Expresses D652A POLH with a FLAG tag in mammalian cells
Depositing lab: Roger Woodgate. Depositing organization: National Institute of Child Health and Human Development (NICHD). Publication: Human DNA polymerase eta is regulated by mutually exclusive mono-ubiquitination and mono-NEDDylation. Moreno NC, Korchak EJ, Latancia MT, D'Orlando DA, Adegbenro T, Barnes RP, Bezsonova I, Woodgate R, Ashton NW. Nucleic Acids Res. 2026 Feb 5;54(4):gkag098. doi: 10.1093/nar/gkag098. PubMed 41693564.
Backbone
  Vector backbone: pCMV6-AN-DDK
  Total vector size (bp): 8060
  Vector type: Mammalian Expression
  Selectable markers: Neomycin (select with G418)
Growth in bacteria
  Bacterial resistance: Ampicillin, 100 μg/mL
  Growth temperature: 37°C
  Growth strain: DH5alpha
  Copy number: High Copy
Gene/Insert
  Gene/Insert name: POLH (alt name: DNA polymerase eta)
  Species: H. sapiens (human)
  Mutation: POLH D652A. Coding sequence has been optimised for expression in human cells
  Entrez Gene: POLH (a.k.a. RAD30, RAD30A, XP-V, XPV)
  Promoter: CMV
  Tag / fusion protein: FLAG (N terminal on backbone)
  Cloning method: Restriction Enzyme; 5′ cloning site AsiSI (not destroyed); 3′ cloning site HindIII (not destroyed)
  Sequencing primers: 5′ TAATACGACTCACTATAGGG
Terms and licenses: Academic/Nonprofit Terms; Industry Terms: Not Available to Industry
Depositor comments: This plasmid is a variant of pCMV6-AN-DDK_WT POLH (Addgene #221897) with POLH mutation D652A. This mutation prevents the ubiquitin-binding zinc finger from interacting with ubiquitin and NEDD8. Please visit https://doi.org/10.1101/2024.10.12.618026 for bioRxiv preprint.
How to cite: pCMV6-AN-DDK_D652A POLH was a gift from Roger Woodgate (Addgene plasmid # 222006 ; http://n2t.net/addgene:222006 ; RRID:Addgene_222006)
