[The description below was written by a language model from this plasmid's Addgene catalogue record and pLannotate feature annotations shown in this document.]
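Description:
pCMV6-AN-DDK_D652A POLH is a mammalian expression plasmid of about 8.06 kb built on the pCMV6-AN-DDK backbone. It is maintained in E. coli at high copy through a ColE1/pUC-type origin with ampicillin selection (AmpR under its own bla promoter). It also carries an f1 phage origin and remnants of lac-region sequences (lacZα, lacI fragments, lac promoter/operator) inherited from the cloning vector lineage. For selection in mammalian cells, an SV40 enhancer/early promoter drives the neomycin phosphotransferase gene, followed by a fragment of ble and an SV40 polyadenylation signal, allowing G418 selection of stable transfectants.

The payload is human POLH, which encodes DNA polymerase eta, the translesion synthesis polymerase also known as RAD30A or XPV. The coding sequence is optimised for expression in human cells and was cloned between AsiSI and HindIII sites that remain intact. Transcription is driven by the CMV immediate-early enhancer and promoter and terminated by the human growth hormone polyadenylation signal. A T7 promoter sits just upstream of the open reading frame. The backbone supplies an N-terminal FLAG (DDK) epitope in frame with POLH, which the annotation detects as a short match to the 3xFLAG feature, consistent with a single tag.

The insert carries the D652A substitution. According to the depositor, this prevents the polymerase's ubiquitin-binding zinc finger from interacting with ubiquitin and NEDD8. The plasmid is a variant of a matching wild-type POLH construct. It is suited to comparing tagged mutant and wild-type polymerase eta in mammalian cells, in the context of work on regulation of the enzyme by mono-ubiquitination and mono-NEDDylation.
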