Features (pLannotate 1.2.2; 20 found; start..end, strand, type, name):
      1..25      +  rep_origin     M13 ori (fragment): M13 bacteriophage origin of replication; arrow indicates direction of (+) strand synthesis
     29..183     -  CDS            lacZα (fragment): LacZα fragment of β-galactosidase; lacZ fragment
    343..722     +  enhancer       CMV enhancer: human cytomegalovirus immediate early enhancer
    724..923     +  promoter       CMV promoter: human cytomegalovirus (CMV) immediate early promoter
    952..970     +  promoter       T7 promoter: promoter for bacteriophage T7 RNA polymerase
   1023..1047    +  CDS            3xFLAG (fragment): three tandem FLAG® epitope tags
   1065..3203    +  CDS            POLH: POLH_HUMAN - Also known as RAD30, RAD30A, XPV. Experimental evidence at protein level: Swiss-Prot protein existence level 1. DNA polymerase specifically involved in the DNA repair by translesion synthesis (TLS) (PubMed:10385124, PubMed:11743006, PubMed:24449906, PubMed:24553286, PubMed:16357261). Due to low processivity on both damaged and normal DNA, cooperates with the heterotetrameric (REV3L, REV7, POLD2 and POLD3) POLZ complex for complete bypass of DNA lesions. Inserts one or 2 nucleotide(s) opposite the lesion, the primer is further extended by the tetrameric POLZ complex. In the case of
   3295..3917    +  polyA_signal   hGH poly(A) signal: human growth hormone polyadenylation signal
   3946..4275    +  promoter       SV40 promoter: SV40 enhancer and early promoter
   4342..5133    +  CDS            neo: KKA2_KLEPN - Also known as kan, nptII. Experimental evidence at protein level: Swiss-Prot protein existence level 1. Resistance to kanamycin, neomycin, paromomycin, ribostamycin, butirosin and gentamicin B. From Klebsiella pneumoniae.
   5157..5315    +  CDS            ble (fragment): BLE_KLEPN - Experimental evidence at protein level: Swiss-Prot protein existence level 1. Binding protein with a strong affinity to the bleomycin family of antibiotics. Binds to CL990; an antimitotic-antibiotic compound. From Klebsiella pneumoniae.
   5310..5431    +  polyA_signal   SV40 poly(A) signal: SV40 polyadenylation signal
   5504..5520    -  protein_bind   lac operator: The lac repressor binds to the lac operator to inhibit transcription in E. coli. This inhibition can be relieved by adding lactose or isopropyl-β-D-thiogalactopyranoside (IPTG). lac repressor encoded by lacI
   5528..5558    -  promoter       lac promoter: promoter for the E. coli lac operon
   5573..5594    -  protein_bind   CAP binding site: CAP binding activates transcription in the presence of cAMP. E. coli catabolite activator protein
   5607..5699    -  CDS            lacI (fragment): lac repressor; lacI; The lac repressor binds to the lac operator to inhibit transcription in E. coli. This inhibition can be relieved by adding lactose or isopropyl-β-D-thiogalactopyranoside (IPTG).
   5882..6470    -  rep_origin     ori: high-copy-number ColE1/pMB1/pBR322/pUC origin of replication
   6641..7501    -  CDS            AmpR: β-lactamase; bla; confers resistance to ampicillin, carbenicillin, and related antibiotics
   7502..7606    -  promoter       AmpR promoter: bla
   7633..8061    +  rep_origin     f1 ori (sequence partly withheld): f1 bacteriophage origin of replication; arrow indicates direction of (+) strand synthesis
>Addgene plasmid #222006 | pCMV6-AN-DDK_D652A POLH | addgene full sequence | sequence record 437543 | Addgene NGS Result
AACAAAATATTAACGCTTACAATTTCCATTCGCCATTCAGGCTGCGCAACTGTTGGGAAGGGCGATCGGT
GCGGGCCTCTTCGCTATTACGCCAGCTGGCGAAAGGGGGATGTGCTGCAAGGCGATTAAGTTGGGTAACG
CCAGGGTTTTCCCAGTCACGACGTTGTAAAACGACGGCCAGTGCCAAGCTGATCTATACATTGAATCAAT
ATTGGCAATTAGCCATATTAGTCATTGGTTATATAGCATAAATCAATATTGGCTATTGGCCATTGCATAC
GTTGTATCTATATCATAATATGTACATTTATATTGGCTCATGTCCAATATGACCGCCATGTTGACATTGA
TTATTGACTAGTTATTAATAGTAATCAATTACGGGGTCATTAGTTCATAGCCCATATATGGAGTTCCGCG
TTACATAACTTACGGTAAATGGCCCGCCTGGCTGACCGCCCAACGACCCCCGCCCATTGACGTCAATAAT
GACGTATGTTCCCATAGTAACGCCAATAGGGACTTTCCATTGACGTCAATGGGTGGAGTATTTACGGTAA
ACTGCCCACTTGGCAGTACATCAAGTGTATCATATGCCAAGTCCGCCCCCTATTGACGTCAATGACGGTA
AATGGCCCGCCTGGCATTATGCCCAGTACATGACCTTACGGGACTTTCCTACTTGGCAGTACATCTACGT
ATTAGTCATCGCTATTACCATGGTGATGCGGTTTTGGCAGTACACCAATGGGCGTGGATAGCGGTTTGAC
TCACGGGGATTTCCAAGTCTCCACCCCATTGACGTCAATGGGAGTTTGTTTTGGCACCAAAATCAACGGG
ACTTTCCAAAATGTCGTAATAACCCCGCCCCGTTGACGCAAATGGGCGGTAGGCGTGTACGGTGGGAGGT
CTATATAAGCAGAGCTCGTTTAGTGAACCGTCAGAATTTTGTAATACGACTCACTATAGGGCGGCCGGGA
ATTCGTCGACTGGATCCGGTACCGAGGAGATCTGCCACCATGGATTACAAGGATGACGACGATAAGGCGA
TCGCCGATATCCATATGGCTACAGGACAGGATAGAGTCGTCGCACTGGTGGATATGGATTGTTTCTTCGT
GCAGGTGGAGCAGCGGCAGAACCCTCATCTGCGCAACAAGCCATGCGCTGTGGTCCAGTACAAGTCCTGG
AAAGGCGGGGGAATCATTGCAGTGTCTTATGAGGCCAGAGCTTTCGGAGTCACCAGGAGCATGTGGGCCG
ACGATGCCAAGAAGCTGTGCCCCGACCTGCTGCTGGCCCAGGTGAGGGAGTCCCGCGGCAAGGCAAATCT
GACAAAATACCGAGAAGCCAGTGTGGAGGTCATGGAAATCATGTCACGCTTTGCCGTGATCGAGCGAGCT
AGTATTGACGAGGCCTACGTGGACCTGACCAGCGCCGTGCAGGAGCGGCTCCAGAAGCTCCAGGGACAGC
CAATCTCAGCCGACCTGCTGCCTAGCACCTACATTGAGGGGCTGCCTCAGGGACCAACCACAGCCGAGGA
AACAGTGCAGAAGGAAGGAATGCGCAAACAGGGCCTGTTCCAGTGGCTGGACAGCCTCCAGATCGATAAC
CTGACATCCCCCGACCTCCAGCTGACTGTGGGAGCAGTGATCGTCGAGGAAATGAGAGCCGCTATTGAGA
GGGAAACAGGCTTCCAGTGCAGCGCCGGGATTTCCCACAATAAGGTGCTGGCAAAACTGGCCTGTGGCCT
GAACAAGCCTAATCGGCAGACTCTGGTGTCACACGGGAGCGTCCCACAGCTGTTTTCCCAGATGCCCATC
CGAAAGATTCGGTCTCTGGGCGGGAAACTGGGCGCCAGTGTGATCGAGATTCTGGGGATCGAGTACATGG
GAGAACTGACTCAGTTCACCGAGTCTCAGCTCCAGAGTCACTTTGGCGAAAAGAACGGGTCTTGGCTGTA
TGCCATGTGCAGGGGGATCGAGCATGATCCCGTGAAGCCTCGCCAGCTGCCTAAAACCATTGGATGTAGC
AAGAATTTTCCAGGCAAAACTGCACTGGCCACCAGAGAGCAGGTGCAGTGGTGGCTGCTCCAGCTGGCCC
AGGAACTGGAGGAACGCCTGACTAAGGACCGAAACGACAATGATCGGGTGGCTACCCAGCTGGTGGTCAG
CATCCGGGTCCAGGGGGATAAAAGACTGAGCTCCCTGCGGAGATGCTGTGCCCTGACAAGGTACGACGCT
CACAAGATGTCCCATGATGCTTTCACTGTGATCAAAAACTGCAATACCTCCGGCATCCAGACAGAGTGGT
CTCCCCCTCTGACCATGCTGTTCCTGTGCGCCACAAAGTTTAGTGCTTCAGCACCCTCTAGTTCAACAGA
CATTACTTCTTTTCTGAGCTCCGATCCTTCTAGTCTGCCAAAGGTGCCCGTCACTTCAAGCGAGGCTAAA
ACCCAGGGAAGCGGCCCCGCTGTGACAGCAACTAAGAAAGCAACTACCTCCCTGGAATCTTTCTTTCAGA
AGGCAGCCGAGAGACAGAAGGTCAAAGAAGCCAGCCTGTCCTCTCTGACCGCTCCCACACAGGCACCTAT
GAGCAACTCCCCTTCTAAACCATCTCTGCCCTTCCAGACCAGTCAGTCAACCGGCACAGAGCCCTTCTTT
AAGCAGAAAAGTCTGCTGCTGAAGCAGAAACAGCTGAACAATAGTTCAGTGAGCTCCCCACAGCAGAACC
CCTGGTCAAATTGCAAGGCCCTGCCTAATAGCCTGCCAACTGAGTACCCCGGGTGCGTGCCTGTCTGTGA
AGGAGTGAGCAAGCTGGAGGAATCTAGTAAAGCCACCCCTGCTGAGATGGACCTGGCTCACAACAGCCAG
TCCATGCATGCATCAAGCGCCTCTAAGAGTGTGCTGGAAGTCACACAGAAAGCCACTCCAAATCCTTCCC
TGCTGGCCGCCGAGGATCAGGTGCCATGCGAAAAGTGTGGCAGCCTGGTGCCCGTGTGGGACATGCCAGA
GCACATGGCCTATCATTTCGCCCTGGAACTCCAGAAGAGCTTCCTGCAGCCTCACTCCTCTAACCCACAG
GTGGTCAGTGCCGTGTCACATCAGGGCAAGAGGAACCCTAAATCCCCACTGGCTTGTACAAATAAGAGAC
CAAGACCCGAAGGAATGCAGACCCTGGAGAGCTTTTTCAAACCACTGACTCACTAAGGATCCAAGCTTCT
CGAGACGCGTTAAGCGGCCGCACTCGAGGTTTAAACGGCCGGCCGCGGTCATAGCTGTTTCCTGAACAGA
TCCCGGGTGGCATCCCTGTGACCCCTCCCCAGTGCCTCTCCTGGCCCTGGAAGTTGCCACTCCAGTGCCC
ACCAGCCTTGTCCTAATAAAATTAAGTTGCATCATTTTGTCTGACTAGGTGTCCTTCTATAATATTATGG
GGTGGAGGGGGGTGGTATGGAGCAAGGGGCAAGTTGGGAAGACAACCTGTAGGGCCTGCGGGGTCTATTG
GGAACCAAGCTGGAGTGCAGTGGCACAATCTTGGCTCACTGCAATCTCCGCCTCCTGGGTTCAAGCGATT
CTCCTGCCTCAGCCTCCCGAGTTGTTGGGATTCCAGGCATGCATGACCAGGCTCAGCTAATTTTTGTTTT
TTTGGTAGAGACGGGGTTTCACCATATTGGCCAGGCTGGTCTCCAACTCCTAATCTCAGGTGATCTACCC
ACCTTGGCCTCCCAAATTGCTGGGATTACAGGCGTGAACCACTGCTCCCTTCCCTGTCCTTCTGATTTTA
AAATAACTATACCAGCAGGAGGACGTCCAGACACAGCATAGGCTACCTGGCCATGCCCAACCGGTGGGAC
ATTTGAGTTGCTTGCTTGGCACTGTCCTCTCATGCGTTGGGTCCACTCAGTAGATGCCTGTTGAATTGGG
TACGCGGCCAGCTTGGCTGTGGAATGTGTGTCAGTTAGGGTGTGGAAAGTCCCCAGGCTCCCCAGCAGGC
AGAAGTATGCAAAGCATGCATCTCAATTAGTCAGCAACCAGGTGTGGAAAGTCCCCAGGCTCCCCAGCAG
GCAGAAGTATGCAAAGCATGCATCTCAATTAGTCAGCAACCATAGTCCCGCCCCTAACTCCGCCCATCCC
GCCCCTAACTCCGCCCAGTTCCGCCCATTCTCCGCCCCATGGCTGACTAATTTTTTTTATTTATGCAGAG
GCCGAGGCCGCCTCGGCCTCTGAGCTATTCCAGAAGTAGTGAGGAGGCTTTTTTGGAGGCCTAGGCTTTT
GCAAAAAGCTCCCGGGAGCTTGTATATCCATTTTCGGATCTGATCAAGAGACAGGATGAGGATCGTTTCG
CATGATTGAACAAGATGGATTGCACGCAGGTTCTCCGGCCGCTTGGGTGGAGAGGCTATTCGGCTATGAC
TGGGCACAACAGACAATCGGCTGCTCTGATGCCGCCGTGTTCCGGCTGTCAGCGCAGGGGCGCCCGGTTC
TTTTTGTCAAGACCGACCTGTCCGGTGCCCTGAATGAACTGCAGGACGAGGCAGCGCGGCTATCGTGGCT
GGCCACGACGGGCGTTCCTTGCGCAGCTGTGCTCGACGTTGTCACTGAAGCGGGAAGGGACTGGCTGCTA
TTGGGCGAAGTGCCGGGGCAGGATCTCCTGTCATCTCACCTTGCTCCTGCCGAGAAAGTATCCATCATGG
CTGATGCAATGCGGCGGCTGCATACGCTTGATCCGGCTACCTGCCCATTCGACCACCAAGCGAAACATCG
CATCGAGCGAGCACGTACTCGGATGGAAGCCGGTCTTGTCGATCAGGATGATCTGGACGAAGAGCATCAG
GGGCTCGCGCCAGCCGAACTGTTCGCCAGGCTCAAGGCGCGCATGCCCGACGGCGAGGATCTCGTCGTGA
CCCATGGCGATGCCTGCTTGCCGAATATCATGGTGGAAAATGGCCGCTTTTCTGGATTCATCGACTGTGG
CCGGCTGGGTGTGGCCGACCGCTATCAGGACATAGCGTTGGCTACCCGTGATATTGCTGAAGAGCTTGGC
GGCGAATGGGCTGACCGCTTCCTCGTGCTTTACGGTATCGCCGCTCCCGATTCGCAGCGCATCGCCTTCT
ATCGCCTTCTTGACGAGTTCTTCTGAGCGGGACTCTGGGGTTCGAAATGACCGACCAAGCGACGCCCAAC
CTGCCATCACGAGATTTCGATTCCACCGCCGCCTTCTATGAAAGGTTGGGCTTCGGAATCGTTTTCCGGG
ACGCCGGCTGGATGATCCTCCAGCGCGGGGATCTCATGCTGGAGTTCTTCGCCCACCCCAACTTGTTTAT
TGCAGCTTATAATGGTTACAAATAAAGCAATAGCATCACAAATTTCACAAATAAAGCATTTTTTTCACTG
CATTCTAGTTGTGGTTTGTCCAAACTCATCAATGTATCTTATCATGTCTGTATACCGTCGACCTCTAGCT
AGAGCTTGGCGTAATCATGGTCATAGCTGTTTCCTGTGTGAAATTGTTATCCGCTCACAATTCCACACAA
CATACGAGCCGGAAGCATAAAGTGTAAAGCCTGGGGTGCCTAATGAGTGAGCTAACTCACATTAATTGCG
TTGCGCTCACTGCCCGCTTTCCAGTCGGGAAACCTGTCGTGCCAGCTGCATTAATGAATCGGCCAACGCG
CGGGGAGAGGCGGTTTGCGTATTGGGCGCTCTTCCGCTTCCTCGCTCACTGACTCGCTGCGCTCGGTCGT
TCGGCTGCGGCGAGCGGTATCAGCTCACTCAAAGGCGGTAATACGGTTATCCACAGAATCAGGGGATAAC
GCAGGAAAGAACATGTGAGCAAAAGGCCAGCAAAAGGCCAGGAACCGTAAAAAGGCCGCGTTGCTGGCGT
TTTTCCATAGGCTCCGCCCCCCTGACGAGCATCACAAAAATCGACGCTCAAGTCAGAGGTGGCGAAACCC
GACAGGACTATAAAGATACCAGGCGTTTCCCCCTGGAAGCTCCCTCGTGCGCTCTCCTGTTCCGACCCTG
CCGCTTACCGGATACCTGTCCGCCTTTCTCCCTTCGGGAAGCGTGGCGCTTTCTCATAGCTCACGCTGTA
GGTATCTCAGTTCGGTGTAGGTCGTTCGCTCCAAGCTGGGCTGTGTGCACGAACCCCCCGTTCAGCCCGA
CCGCTGCGCCTTATCCGGTAACTATCGTCTTGAGTCCAACCCGGTAAGACACGACTTATCGCCACTGGCA
GCAGCCACTGGTAACAGGATTAGCAGAGCGAGGTATGTAGGCGGTGCTACAGAGTTCTTGAAGTGGTGGC
CTAACTACGGCTACACTAGAAGAACAGTATTTGGTATCTGCGCTCTGCTGAAGCCAGTTACCTTCGGAAA
AAGAGTTGGTAGCTCTTGATCCGGCAAACAAACCACCGCTGGTAGCGGTGGTTTTTTTGTTTGCAAGCAG
CAGATTACGCGCAGAAAAAAAGGATCTCAAGAAGATCCTTTGATCTTTTCTACGGGGTCTGACGCTCAGT
GGAACGAAAACTCACGTTAAGGGATTTTGGTCATGAGATTATCAAAAAGGATCTTCACCTAGATCCTTTT
AAATTAAAAATGAAGTTTTAAATCAATCTAAAGTATATATGAGTAAACTTGGTCTGACAGTTACCAATGC
TTAATCAGTGAGGCACCTATCTCAGCGATCTGTCTATTTCGTTCATCCATAGTTGCCTGACTCCCCGTCG
TGTAGATAACTACGATACGGGAGGGCTTACCATCTGGCCCCAGTGCTGCAATGATACCGCGAGACCCACG
CTCACCGGCTCCAGATTTATCAGCAATAAACCAGCCAGCCGGAAGGGCCGAGCGCAGAAGTGGTCCTGCA
ACTTTATCCGCCTCCATCCAGTCTATTAATTGTTGCCGGGAAGCTAGAGTAAGTAGTTCGCCAGTTAATA
GTTTGCGCAACGTTGTTGCCATTGCTACAGGCATCGTGGTGTCACGCTCGTCGTTTGGTATGGCTTCATT
CAGCTCCGGTTCCCAACGATCAAGGCGAGTTACATGATCCCCCATGTTGTGCAAAAAAGCGGTTAGCTCC
TTCGGTCCTCCGATCGTTGTCAGAAGTAAGTTGGCCGCAGTGTTATCACTCATGGTTATGGCAGCACTGC
ATAATTCTCTTACTGTCATGCCATCCGTAAGATGCTTTTCTGTGACTGGTGAGTACTCAACCAAGTCATT
CTGAGAATAGTGTATGCGGCGACCGAGTTGCTCTTGCCCGGCGTCAATACGGGATAATACCGCGCCACAT
AGCAGAACTTTAAAAGTGCTCATCATTGGAAAACGTTCTTCGGGGCGAAAACTCTCAAGGATCTTACCGC
TGTTGAGATCCAGTTCGATGTAACCCACTCGTGCACCCAACTGATCTTCAGCATCTTTTACTTTCACCAG
CGTTTCTGGGTGAGCAAAAACAGGAAGGCAAAATGCCGCAAAAAAGGGAATAAGGGCGACACGGAAATGT
TGAATACTCATACTCTTCCTTTTTCAATATTATTGAAGCATTTATCAGGGTTATTGTCTCATGAGCGGAT
ACATATTTGAATGTATTTAGAAAAATAAACAAATAGGGGTTCCGCGCACATTTCCCCGAAAAGTGCCACC
TG
[124 nt withheld, positions 7633-7756]
C
[91 nt withheld, positions 7758-7848]
A
[49 nt withheld, positions 7850-7898]
CCTTTGACGTTGGAGTCCACGTTCTTT
[37 nt withheld, positions 7926-7962]
ACCCTATCTCGGTCTATTCTTTTGATTTATAAGGGATTTTGCCGATTTCGGCCTATTGGTTAAAAAATGA
GCTGATTTAACAAAAATTTAACGCGAATTTT
